>Addgene plasmid #168280 | Bin1 N-BAR domain | addgene full sequence | sequence record 331148 | Addgene NGS Result
TAGTTATTAATAGTAATCAATTACGGGGTCATTAGTTCATAGCCCATATATGGAGTTCCGCGTTACATAA
CTTACGGTAAATGGCCCGCCTGGCTGACCGCCCAACGACCCCCGCCCATTGACGTCAATAATGACGTATG
TTCCCATAGTAACGCCAATAGGGACTTTCCATTGACGTCAATGGGTGGAGTATTTACGGTAAACTGCCCA
CTTGGCAGTACATCAAGTGTATCATATGCCAAGTACGCCCCCTATTGACGTCAATGACGGTAAATGGCCC
GCCTGGCATTATGCCCAGTACATGACCTTATGGGACTTTCCTACTTGGCAGTACATCTACGTATTAGTCA
TCGCTATTACCATGGTGATGCGGTTTTGGCAGTACATCAATGGGCGTGGATAGCGGTTTGACTCACGGGG
ATTTCCAAGTCTCCACCCCATTGACGTCAATGGGAGTTTGTTTTGGCACCAAAATCAACGGGACTTTCCA
AAATGTCGTAACAACTCCGCCCCATTGACGCAAATGGGCGGTAGGCGTGTACGGTGGGAGGTCTATATAA
GCAGAGCTGGTTTAGTGAACCGTCAGATCCGCTAGCATGGCAGAGATGGGGAGCAAGGGGGTGACGGCGG
GGAAGATCGCCAGCAACGTACAGAAGAAGCTGACCCGAGCGCAGGAGAAGGTCCTGCAGAAACTGGGGAA
GGCGGACGAGACGAAGGACGAGCAGTTTGAGCAGTGTGTCCAGAACTTCAATAAGCAGCTGACAGAGGGT
ACCCGGCTGCAGAAGGATCTTCGGACCTATCTGGCTTCTGTTAAAGCGATGCACGAAGCCTCCAAGAAGC
TGAGTGAGTGTCTTCAGGAGGTGTATGAGCCCGAGTGGCCTGGCAGGGATGAAGCAAACAAGATTGCAGA
GAACAATGACCTACTCTGGATGGACTACCACCAGAAGCTGGTGGACCAGGCTCTGCTGACCATGGACACC
TACCTAGGCCAGTTCCCTGATATCAAGTCGCGCATTGCCAAGCGGGGGCGGAAGCTGGTGGACTATGACA
GTGCCCGGCACCACTATGAGTCTCTTCAAACCGCCAAAAAGAAGGATGAAGCCAAAATTGCCAAGGCAGA
AGAGGAGCTCATCAAAGCCCAGAAGGTGTTCGAGGAGATGAACGTGGATCTGCAGGAGGAGCTGCCATCC
CTGTGGAACAGCCGTGTAGGTTTCTATGTCAACACGTTCCAGAGCATCGCGGGTCTGGAGGAAAACTTCC
ATAAAGAGATGAGTAAGCTCAATCAGAACCTCAATGATGTCCTGGTCAGCCTAGAGAAGCAGCACGGGAG
CAACACCTTCACAGTCAAGGCCCAACCCAGTGACAATGCCCCTGAGAAAGGGAACAAGAGCCCGTCACTC
GAGCTCAAGCTTCGAATTCTGCAGTCGACGGTACCGCGGGCCCGGGATCCACCGGTCGCCACCATGGTGA
GCAAGGGCGAGGAGCTGTTCACCGGGGTGGTGCCCATCCTGGTCGAGCTGGACGGCGACGTAAACGGCCA
CAAGTTCAGCGTGTCCGGCGAGGGCGAGGGCGATGCCACCTACGGCAAGCTGACCCTGAAGTTCATCTGC
ACCACCGGCAAGCTGCCCGTGCCCTGGCCCACCCTCGTGACCACCCTGACCTACGGCGTGCAGTGCTTCA
GCCGCTACCCCGACCACATGAAGCAGCACGACTTCTTCAAGTCCGCCATGCCCGAAGGCTACGTCCAGGA
GCGCACCATCTTCTTCAAGGACGACGGCAACTACAAGACCCGCGCCGAGGTGAAGTTCGAGGGCGACACC
CTGGTGAACCGCATCGAGCTGAAGGGCATCGACTTCAAGGAGGACGGCAACATCCTGGGGCACAAGCTGG
AGTACAACTACAACAGCCACAACGTCTATATCATGGCCGACAAGCAGAAGAACGGCATCAAGGTGAACTT
CAAGATCCGCCACAACATCGAGGACGGCAGCGTGCAGCTCGCCGACCACTACCAGCAGAACACCCCCATC
GGCGACGGCCCCGTGCTGCTGCCCGACAACCACTACCTGAGCACCCAGTCCGCCCTGAGCAAAGACCCCA
ACGAGAAGCGCGATCACATGGTCCTGCTGGAGTTCGTGACCGCCGCCGGGATCACTCTCGGCATGGACGA
GCTGTACAAGTAAAGCGGCCGCGACTCTAGATCATAATCAGCCATACCACATTTGTAGAGGTTTTACTTG
CTTTAAAAAACCTCCCACACCTCCCCCTGAACCTGAAACATAAAATGAATGCAATTGTTGTTGTTAACTT
GTTTATTGCAGCTTATAATGGTTACAAATAAAGCAATAGCATCACAAATTTCACAAATAAAGCATTTTTT
TCACTGCATTCTAGTTGTGGTTTGTCCAAACTCATCAATGTATCTTAAGGCGTAAATTGTAAGCGTTAAT
ATTTTGTTAAAATTCGCGTTAAATTTTTGTTAAATCAGCTCATTTTTTAACCAATAGGCCGAAATCGGCA
AAATCCCTTATAAATCAAAAGAATAGACCGAGATAGGGT
[37 nt withheld, positions 2560-2596]
AAAGAACGTGGACTCCAACGTCAAAGG
[49 nt withheld, positions 2624-2672]
T
[91 nt withheld, positions 2674-2764]
G
[124 nt withheld, positions 2766-2889]
CAGGTGGCACTTTTCGGGGAAATGTGCGCGGAACCCCTATTTGTTTATTTTTCTAAATACATTCAAATAT
GTATCCGCTCATGAGACAATAACCCTGATAAATGCTTCAATAATATTGAAAAAGGAAGAGTCCTGAGGCG
GAAAGAACCAGCTGTGGAATGTGTGTCAGTTAGGGTGTGGAAAGTCCCCAGGCTCCCCAGCAGGCAGAAG
TATGCAAAGCATGCATCTCAATTAGTCAGCAACCAGGTGTGGAAAGTCCCCAGGCTCCCCAGCAGGCAGA
AGTATGCAAAGCATGCATCTCAATTAGTCAGCAACCATAGTCCCGCCCCTAACTCCGCCCATCCCGCCCC
TAACTCCGCCCAGTTCCGCCCATTCTCCGCCCCATGGCTGACTAATTTTTTTTATTTATGCAGAGGCCGA
GGCCGCCTCGGCCTCTGAGCTATTCCAGAAGTAGTGAGGAGGCTTTTTTGGAGGCCTAGGCTTTTGCAAA
GATCGATCAAGAGACAGGATGAGGATCGTTTCGCATGATTGAACAAGATGGATTGCACGCAGGTTCTCCG
GCCGCTTGGGTGGAGAGGCTATTCGGCTATGACTGGGCACAACAGACAATCGGCTGCTCTGATGCCGCCG
TGTTCCGGCTGTCAGCGCAGGGGCGCCCGGTTCTTTTTGTCAAGACCGACCTGTCCGGTGCCCTGAATGA
ACTGCAAGACGAGGCAGCGCGGCTATCGTGGCTGGCCACGACGGGCGTTCCTTGCGCAGCTGTGCTCGAC
GTTGTCACTGAAGCGGGAAGGGACTGGCTGCTATTGGGCGAAGTGCCGGGGCAGGATCTCCTGTCATCTC
ACCTTGCTCCTGCCGAGAAAGTATCCATCATGGCTGATGCAATGCGGCGGCTGCATACGCTTGATCCGGC
TACCTGCCCATTCGACCACCAAGCGAAACATCGCATCGAGCGAGCACGTACTCGGATGGAAGCCGGTCTT
GTCGATCAGGATGATCTGGACGAAGAGCATCAGGGGCTCGCGCCAGCCGAACTGTTCGCCAGGCTCAAGG
CGAGCATGCCCGACGGCGAGGATCTCGTCGTGACCCATGGCGATGCCTGCTTGCCGAATATCATGGTGGA
AAATGGCCGCTTTTCTGGATTCATCGACTGTGGCCGGCTGGGTGTGGCGGACCGCTATCAGGACATAGCG
TTGGCTACCCGTGATATTGCTGAAGAGCTTGGCGGCGAATGGGCTGACCGCTTCCTCGTGCTTTACGGTA
TCGCCGCTCCCGATTCGCAGCGCATCGCCTTCTATCGCCTTCTTGACGAGTTCTTCTGAGCGGGACTCTG
GGGTTCGAAATGACCGACCAAGCGACGCCCAACCTGCCATCACGAGATTTCGATTCCACCGCCGCCTTCT
ATGAAAGGTTGGGCTTCGGAATCGTTTTCCGGGACGCCGGCTGGATGATCCTCCAGCGCGGGGATCTCAT
GCTGGAGTTCTTCGCCCACCCTAGGGGGAGGCTAACTGAAACACGGAAGGAGACAATACCGGAAGGAACC
CGCGCTATGACGGCAATAAAAAGACAGAATAAAACGCACGGTGTTGGGTCGTTTGTTCATAAACGCGGGG
TTCGGTCCCAGGGCTGGCACTCTGTCGATACCCCACCGAGACCCCATTGGGGCCAATACGCCCGCGTTTC
TTCCTTTTCCCCACCCCACCCCCCAAGTTCGGGTGAAGGCCCAGGGCTCGCAGCCAACGTCGGGGCGGCA
GGCCCTGCCATAGCCTCAGGTTACTCATATATACTTTAGATTGATTTAAAACTTCATTTTTAATTTAAAA
GGATCTAGGTGAAGATCCTTTTTGATAATCTCATGACCAAAATCCCTTAACGTGAGTTTTCGTTCCACTG
AGCGTCAGACCCCGTAGAAAAGATCAAAGGATCTTCTTGAGATCCTTTTTTTCTGCGCGTAATCTGCTGC
TTGCAAACAAAAAAACCACCGCTACCAGCGGTGGTTTGTTTGCCGGATCAAGAGCTACCAACTCTTTTTC
CGAAGGTAACTGGCTTCAGCAGAGCGCAGATACCAAATACTGTTCTTCTAGTGTAGCCGTAGTTAGGCCA
CCACTTCAAGAACTCTGTAGCACCGCCTACATACCTCGCTCTGCTAATCCTGTTACCAGTGGCTGCTGCC
AGTGGCGATAAGTCGTGTCTTACCGGGTTGGACTCAAGACGATAGTTACCGGATAAGGCGCAGCGGTCGG
GCTGAACGGGGGGTTCGTGCACACAGCCCAGCTTGGAGCGAACGACCTACACCGAACTGAGATACCTACA
GCGTGAGCTATGAGAAAGCGCCACGCTTCCCGAAGGGAGAAAGGCGGACAGGTATCCGGTAAGCGGCAGG
GTCGGAACAGGAGAGCGCACGAGGGAGCTTCCAGGGGGAAACGCCTGGTATCTTTATAGTCCTGTCGGGT
TTCGCCACCTCTGACTTGAGCGTCGATTTTTGTGATGCTCGTCAGGGGGGCGGAGCCTATGGAAAAACGC
CAGCAACGCGGCCTTTTTACGGTTCCTGGCCTTTTGCTGGCCTTTTGCTCACATGTTCTTTCCTGCGTTA
TCCCCTGATTCTGTGGATAACCGTATTACCGCCATGCAT
Features (pLannotate 1.2.2; 15 found; start..end, strand, type, name):
     61..364     +  enhancer       CMV enhancer: human cytomegalovirus immediate early enhancer
    365..568     +  promoter       CMV promoter: human cytomegalovirus (CMV) immediate early promoter
    597..1397    +  CDS            Bin1 (fragment): BIN1_MOUSE - Also known as Amphl, Sh3p9. Experimental evidence at protein level: Swiss-Prot protein existence level 1. Is a key player in the control of plasma membrane curvature, and membrane shaping and remodeling. Required in muscle cells for the formation of T-tubules, tubular invaginations of the plasma membrane that function in depolarization-contraction coupling. Required in muscle cells for the formation of T-tubules, tubular invaginations of the plasma membrane that function in depolarization-contraction coupling (PubMed:12183633). Is a negative regulator of endocytosis (By similarity
   1398..1450    +  misc_feature   MCS: multiple cloning site
   1464..2183    +  CDS            EGFP: the original enhanced GFP (Yang et al., 1996) mammalian codon-optimized
   2200..2283    +  CDS            large T antigen (fragment): large T antigen from SV40 (simian virus 40)
   2306..2427    +  polyA_signal   SV40 poly(A) signal: SV40 polyadenylation signal
   2461..2889    -  rep_origin     f1 ori (sequence partly withheld): f1 bacteriophage origin of replication; arrow indicates direction of (+) strand synthesis
   2916..3020    +  promoter       AmpR promoter: bla
   3022..3379    +  promoter       SV40 promoter: SV40 enhancer and early promoter
   3414..4208    +  CDS            NeoR/KanR: aminoglycoside phosphotransferase from Tn5; aph(3')-II (or nptII); confers resistance to neomycin, kanamycin, and G418 (Geneticin®)
   4229..4381    +  CDS            ble (fragment): BLE_KLEPN - Experimental evidence at protein level: Swiss-Prot protein existence level 1. Binding protein with a strong affinity to the bleomycin family of antibiotics. Binds to CL990; an antimitotic-antibiotic compound. From Klebsiella pneumoniae.
   4440..4487    +  polyA_signal   HSV TK poly(A) signal: herpes simplex virus thymidine kinase polyadenylation signal (Cole and Stacy, 1985)
   4578..4594    -  polyA_signal   bGH poly(A) signal (fragment): bovine growth hormone polyadenylation signal
   4816..5404    +  rep_origin     ori: high-copy-number ColE1/pMB1/pBR322/pUC origin of replication
