[The description below was written by a language model from this plasmid's Addgene catalogue record and pLannotate feature annotations shown in this document.]
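Description:
Bin1 N-BAR domain is a mammalian expression plasmid built on the pEGFP-N1 backbone that produces the N-BAR domain of mouse Bin1 (bridging integrator 1, also called amphiphysin-like) fused to EGFP. The 801 bp insert encodes amino acids 1–267 of the protein and was derived from a previously deposited wild-type Bin1 plasmid. It sits directly downstream of the human cytomegalovirus immediate-early enhancer and promoter. It is followed by the remaining multiple cloning site sequence and then the EGFP coding sequence, so EGFP is at the C terminus of the Bin1 fragment. The transcript ends at an SV40 polyadenylation signal. The short large T antigen fragment annotated just ahead of that signal is probably part of the SV40-derived terminator region rather than a separate functional element.

The plasmid is propagated in E. coli from a high-copy ColE1/pUC-type origin, and an f1 origin is also present. A single Tn5 aminoglycoside phosphotransferase gene (NeoR/KanR) provides both selections. A bacterial bla-type promoter drives it for kanamycin resistance in bacteria, and the SV40 enhancer/early promoter drives it for G418 selection of transfected mammalian cells, with an HSV TK polyadenylation signal downstream. The small ble and bGH poly(A) fragments in the annotation look like partial matches in the backbone rather than working parts.

Bin1 controls plasma membrane curvature and remodelling, and its N-BAR domain is the membrane-binding and shaping module. The construct therefore allows fluorescence imaging of this isolated domain in live or fixed cells. The associated study examined plasma membrane invagination and integrin endocytosis during podosome formation.
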