Addgene plasmid #168280: Bin1 N-BAR domain
Purpose: Express N-BAR domain of Bin1 (aa 1-267) in pEGFP-N1 vector
Depositing lab: Cheng-han Yu. Depositing organization: University of Hong Kong. Publication: Podosome formation promotes plasma membrane invagination and integrin-beta3 endocytosis on a viscous RGD-membrane. Cao F, Zhou Y, Liu X, Yu CH. Commun Biol. 2020 Mar 13;3(1):117. doi: 10.1038/s42003-020-0843-2. PubMed 32170110.
Backbone
  Vector backbone: pEGFP-N1
  Backbone size w/o insert (bp): 4733
  Vector type: Mammalian Expression
  Selectable markers: Neomycin (select with G418)
Growth in bacteria
  Bacterial resistance: Kanamycin, 50 μg/mL
  Growth temperature: 37°C
  Growth strain: DH5alpha
  Copy number: Unknown
Gene/Insert
  Gene/Insert name: Bin1 (alt name: Bridging integrator 1)
  Species: M. musculus (mouse)
  Insert size (bp): 801
  Mutation: aa 1-267
  GenBank ID: NM_001083334.1
  Entrez Gene: Bin1 (a.k.a. ALP-1, Am, Amphl, BRAMP-2, SH3P9)
  Tag / fusion protein: EGFP (C terminal on backbone)
Resource information
  A portion of this plasmid was derived from a plasmid made by: Wildtype Bin1 plasmid was from Addgene 27693.
Terms and licenses: Academic/Nonprofit Terms; Industry Terms: Not Available to Industry
How to cite: Bin1 N-BAR domain was a gift from Cheng-han Yu (Addgene plasmid # 168280 ; http://n2t.net/addgene:168280 ; RRID:Addgene_168280)
