>Addgene plasmid #168280 | Bin1 N-BAR domain | depositor partial sequence | sequence record 326268 | CMV-F
CCATGTGGAGTTATAGCAGAGCTGGTTTAGTGACCGTCAGATCCGCTAGCATGGCAGAGATGGGGAGCAA
GGGGGTGACGGCGGGGAAGATCGCCAGCAACGTACAGAAGAAGCTGACCCGAGCGCAGGAGAAGGTCCTG
CAGAAACTGGGGAAGGCGGACGAGACGAAGGACGAGCAGTTTGAGCAGTGTGTCCAGAACTTCAATAAGC
AGCTGACAGAGGGTACCCGGCTGCAGAAGGATCTTCGGACCTATCTGGCTTCTGTTAAAGCGATGCACGA
AGCCTCCAAGAAGCTGAGTGAGTGTCTTCAGGAGGTGTATGAGCCCGAGTGGCCTGGCAGGGATGAAGCA
AACAAGATTGCAGAGAACAATGACCTACTCTGGATGGACTACCACCAGAAGCTGGTGGACCAGGCTCTGC
TGACCATGGACACCTACCTAGGCCAGTTCCCTGATATCAAGTCGCGCATTGCCAAGCGGGGGCGGAAGCT
GGTGGACTATGACAGTGCCCGGCACCACTATGAGTCTCTTCAAACCGCCAAAAAGAAGGATGAAGCCAAA
ATTGCCAAGGCAGAAGAGGAGCTCATCAAAGCCCAGAAGGTGTTCGAGGAGATGAACGTGGATCTGCAGG
AGGAGCTGCCATCCCTGTGGAACAGCCGTGTAGGTTTCTATGTCAACACGTTCCAGAGCATCGCGGGTCT
GGAGGAAAACTTCCATAAAGAGATGAGTAAGCTCAATCAGAACCTCAATGATGTCCTGGTCAGCCTAGAG
AAGCAGCACGGGAGCAACACCTTCACAGTCAAGGCCCAACCCAGTGACAATGCCCCTGAGAAAGGGAACA
AGAGCCCGTCACTCGAGCTCAAGCTTCGAATTCTGCAGTCGACGGTACCGCGGGCCCGGGATCCACCGGT
CGCCACCATGGTGAGCAAGGGCGAGGAGCTGTTCACCGGGGTGGTGCCCGTCCTGCTCGAGCTGGACGGC
GACGTAAACGGCACAAGTTCAGCGTGTCAGCAAGGCGAGGGCGATGCCATCTACGGCAAGCTGACCCTGA
GGTTCATCTGCACCACTGGTAAGCTGCTCGATGCCCTGGCCCACCTCATGACGACGTGTACCTACAGTAG
CCAGTGGTTTCATCTGCTACCCGAAACAGATGATCAACACACTTCGTGAGTCCGCCATGTCCGAAGGCAA
CGTCCGGGCGTTCGATCTTTTTTAGGAAGACAGGGCACTACAGACACCTCGTCCGAAGCGTATATGTGT
